>Addgene plasmid #8494 | HOXA9 (murine) FLAG pET | depositor partial sequence | sequence record 6709 | Author sequence
ACCACCGGGGCCCTGGGCAACTACTATGTGGACTCCTTCCTGCTGGGCGCCGACGCTGCTGATGAGCTGG
GTGCGGGACGCTACGCTCCAGGGACCCTGGGTCAACCCCCAAGGCAGGCGGCAGCTCTTGCCGAACACCC
CGACTTCAGTCCTTGCAGCTTCCAGTCCAAGGCGGCGGTGTTTGGTGCCTCGTGGAACCCAGTGCACGCG
GCGGGCGCCAATGCGGTGCCTGCTGCAGTGTATCATCACCACCACCACCCCTACGTGCATCCCCAGGCGC
CCGTGGCGGCGGCGGCGCCGGACGGCAGGTATATGCGCTCCTGGCTGGAACCCACGCCCGGTGCGCTCTC
CTTCGCGGGCTTACCCTCCAGCCGGCCTTATGGCATTAAACCTGAACCGCTCTCGGCCAGAAGGGGTGAC
TGTCCCACGCTTGACACTCACACTTTGTCCCTGACTGACTATGCTTGTGGTTCTCCTCCAGTTGATAGAG
AAAAACAACCCAGCGAAGGCGCCTTCTCCGAAAACAATGCCGAGAATGAGAGCGGCGGAGACAAGCCCCC
CATCGATCCCAATAACCCGGCTGCCAACTGGCTACATGCTCGCTCCACTCGGAAGAAGCGATGCCCCTAC
ACAAAACACCAGACGCTGGAACTGGAGAAGGAGTTTCTGTTTAACATGTACCTCACACGGGACCGCAGGT
ACGAGGTGGCCCGGCTGCTCAACCTCACCGAAAGGCAGGTCAAGATCTGGTTCCAGAACCGCAGGATGAA
AATGAAGAAAATCAACAAGGACCGAGCAAAAGACGAGTGAGCCTTTTAGGGGCTCATTTAAAAAGAGAGC
AAGCTAGAAAGAAAAAGAAAGGACTGTCCGTCTCCCTCTGTCTCCTCTCCCCCAAACCCAGCCTCCACCC
GCACAAAGGGGCTCTAAATCCCAGGCCTCATCTCCCCACTGGCAGTCCGTGCTCAGGCTGGCTCTTAGGC
CTGCGGCTTTGATGGAGGAGGTATTGTAAGCTT
