>Addgene plasmid #8494 | HOXA9 (murine) FLAG pET | addgene partial sequence | sequence record 17360 | 8494 with T7
GTNGAATTCCCTCTGAATATTTTGTTTAACTTTAAGAAGGAGATATACCATGGGCAGCAGCCATCATCAT
CATCATCACAGCAGCGGCCTGGTGCCGCGCGGCAGCCATATGGACTACAAGGACGACGATGACAAGCTTA
AGAGGCCTCAGGATCCCACCACCGGGGCCCTGGGCAACTACTATGTGGACTCCTTCCTGCTGGGCGCCGA
CGCTGCTGATGAGCTGGGTGCGGGACGCTACGCTCCAGGGACCCTGGGTCAACCCCCAAGGCAGGCGGCA
GCTCTGGCCGAACACCCCGACTTCAGTCCTTGCAGCTTCCAGTCCAAGGCGGCGGTGTTTGGTGCCTCGT
GGAACCCAGTGCACGCGGCGGGCGCCAATGCGGTGCCTGCTGCAGTGTATCATCACCACCACCACCCCTA
CGTGCATCCCCAGGCGCCCGTGGCGGCGGCGGCGCCGGACGGCAGGTATATGCGCTCCTGGCTGGAACCC
ACGCCCGGTGCGCTCTCCTTCGCGGGCTTACCCTCCAGCCGGCCTTATGGCATTAAACCTGAACCGCTCT
CGGCCAGAAGGGGTGACTGTCCCACGCTTGACACTCACACTTTGTCCCTGACTGACTATGCTTGTGGTTC
TCCTCCAGTTGATAGAGAAAAACAACCCAGCGAAGGCGCCTTCTCCGAAAACAATGCCGAGAATGAGAGC
GGCGGAGACAAGCCCCCCATCGATCCCAATAACCCGGTGCAACTGGCT
