[The description below was written by a language model from this plasmid's Addgene catalogue record.]
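Description:
HOXA9 (murine) FLAG pET is a bacterial expression plasmid built on the Novagen pET28 backbone (about 5.4 kb without insert) and carrying the mouse Hoxa9 coding sequence, an AbdB-like homeodomain transcription factor also known as Hox-1.7. It is selected with kanamycin and is listed as high copy when propagated in a standard cloning strain. No feature table accompanies the record, so the promoter is not explicitly stated. However, pET28 vectors normally drive expression from a T7 promoter under lac operator control, which requires a host that supplies T7 RNA polymerase. The listed T7 sequencing primer is consistent with that arrangement.

The roughly 1 kb insert was cloned between NdeI and NotI sites, both of which are retained. The protein carries two N-terminal tags: a His tag contributed by the backbone, useful for metal-affinity purification, and a FLAG epitope on the insert. According to the depositor's notes, the FLAG epitope replaces the T7 tag normally present in the pET backbone, a ribosomal binding site is present, and protein production has been confirmed by Western blot. The FLAG tag allows detection or immunoprecipitation with anti-FLAG antibodies.

The construct is suited to producing recombinant tagged Hoxa9 protein for biochemical work. The associated publication examined how AbdB-like Hox proteins stabilize DNA binding by Meis1 homeodomain proteins, which suggests use in DNA-binding and protein interaction assays, though the record does not spell out specific applications. Part of the plasmid was derived from material made in another laboratory, and the depositor refers users to an author-supplied map for further detail.
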