Addgene plasmid #8494: HOXA9 (murine) FLAG pET
Depositing lab: Corey Largman. Depositing organization: San Francisco VA Health Care System. Publication: AbdB-like Hox proteins stabilize DNA binding by the Meis1 homeodomain proteins. Shen WF, Montgomery JC, Rozenfeld S, Moskow JJ, Lawrence HJ, Buchberg AM, Largman C. Mol Cell Biol 1997 Nov;17(11):6448-58. PubMed 9343407.
Backbone
  Vector backbone: pET28
  Backbone manufacturer: Novagen
  Backbone size w/o insert (bp): 5400
  Vector type: Bacterial Expression
Growth in bacteria
  Bacterial resistance: Kanamycin, 50 μg/mL
  Growth temperature: 37°C
  Growth strain: DH5alpha
  Copy number: High Copy
Gene/Insert
  Gene/Insert name: HOXA9 (alt names: FLAG-Hoxa9; HOX1G; HOX1.7)
  Species: M. musculus (mouse)
  Insert size (bp): 1048
  Mutation: FLAG epitope tag replaces T7 tag in the pET backbone; ribosomal binding site; makes protein by Western
  GenBank ID: NM_010456
  Entrez Gene: Hoxa9 (a.k.a. D6a9, Hox-1.7)
  Tag / fusion protein: His (N terminal on backbone); FLAG (N terminal on insert)
  Cloning method: Restriction Enzyme; 5′ cloning site NdeI (not destroyed); 3′ cloning site NotI (not destroyed)
  Sequencing primers: 5′ T7
Resource information
  A portion of this plasmid was derived from a plasmid made by: Dr. Debra Wolgemuth
Terms and licenses: Academic/Nonprofit Terms; Industry Terms: Not Available to Industry
Depositor comments: See author's map.
How to cite: HOXA9 (murine) FLAG pET was a gift from Corey Largman (Addgene plasmid # 8494 ; http://n2t.net/addgene:8494 ; RRID:Addgene_8494)
